>Addgene plasmid #170413 | pBEL1864 | addgene full sequence | sequence record 333960 | Addgene NGS Result
GAACAGGAGAGCGCACGAGGGAGCTTCCAGGGGGAAACGCCTGGTATCTTTATAGTCCTGTCGGGTTTCG
CCACCTCTGACTTGAGCGTCGATTTTTGTGATGCTCGTCAGGGGGGCGGAGCCTATGGAAAAACGCCAGC
AACGCGGCCTTTTTACGGTTCCTGGCCTTTTGCTGGCCTTTTGCTCACATGTTCTTTCCTGCGTTATCCC
CTGATTCTGTGGATAACCGTATTACCGCCTTTGAGTGAGCTGATACCGCTCGCCGCAGCCGAACGACCGA
GCGCAGCGAGTCAGTGAGCGAGGAAGCGGAAGAGCGCCTGATGCGGTATTTTCTCCTTACGCATCTGTGC
GGTATTTCACACCGCAATGGTGCACTCTCAGTACAATCTGCTCTGATGCCGCATAGTTAAGCCAGTATAC
ACTCCGCTATCGCTACGTGACTGGGTCATGGCTGCGCCCCGACACCCGCCAACACCCGCTGACGCGCCCT
GACGGGCTTGTCTGCTCCCGGCATCCGCTTACAGACAAGCTGTGACCGTCTCCGGGAGCTGCATGTGTCA
GAGGTTTTCACCGTCATCACCGAAACGCGCGAGGCAGCTGCGGTAAAGCTCATCAGCGTGGTCGTGAAGC
GATTCACAGATGTCTGCCTGTTCATCCGCGTCCAGCTCGTTGAGTTTCTCCAGAAGCGTTAATGTCTGGC
TTCTGATAAAGCGGGCCATGTTAAGGGCGGTTTTTTCCTGTTTGGTCACTGATGCCTCCGTGTAAGGGGG
ATTTCTGTTCATGGGGGTAATGATACCGATGAAACGAGAGAGGATGCTCACGATACGGGTTACTGATGAT
GAACATGCCCGGTTACTGGAACGTTGTGAGGGTAAACAACTGGCGGTATGGATGCGGCGGGACCAGAGAA
AAATCACTCAGGGTCAATGCCAGCGCTTCGTTAATACAGATGTAGGTGTTCCACAGGGTAGCCAGCAGCA
TCCTGCGATGCAGATCCGGAACATAATGGTGCAGGGCGCTGACTTCCGCGTTTCCAGACTTTACGAAACA
CGGAAACCGAAGACCATTCATGTTGTTGCTCAGGTCGCAGACGTTTTGCAGCAGCAGTCGCTTCACGTTC
GCTCGCGTATCGGTGATTCATTCTGCTAACCAGTAAGGCAACCCCGCCAGCCTAGCCGGGTCCTCAACGA
CAGGAGCACGATCATGCGCACCCGTGGCCAGGACCCAACGCTGCCCGAGATCTCGATCCCGCGAAATTAA
TACGACTCACTATAGGGAGACCACAACGGTTTCCCTCTAGAAATAATTTTGTTTAACTTTAAGAAGGAGA
TATACATATGGCTCTTAACACACCACAAATTACGCCGACAAAAAAGATAACAGTGAGGGCAATCGGCGAG
GAACTGCCGCGTGGTGATTACCAACGTTGCCCGCAATGTGACATGCTGTTTAGCCTGCCCGAGATAAATT
CTCATCAAAGTGCCTATTGTCCGCGCTGTCAGGCAAAAATTCGTGACGGGCGCGACTGGTCGCTAACGCG
CCTGGCGGCAATGGCCTTCACCATGCTGTTGCTTATGCCGTTTGCCTGGGGCGAACCGCTGTTGCATATC
TGGCTGTTAGGCATTCGTATTGACGCCAACGTTATGCAAGGCATCTGGCAAATGACCAAACAGGGCGATG
CGATAACGGGGTCGATGGTCTTTTTCTGCGTTATTGGTGCCCCGCTCATTCTGGTGACCTCCATAGCTTA
TTTATGGTTTGGTAACCGACTGGGAATGAATTTACGTCCGGTACTGCTGATGCTTGAGCGACTTAAAGAG
TGGGTAATGCTCGATATCTACCTGGTCGGCATTGGCGTTGCTTCTATAAAGGTACAGGATTATGCCCATA
TCCAGGCTGGTGTCGGCTTGTTCTCTTTTGTGGCGTTGGTGATTTTAACGACGGTGACGTTGTCACATCT
TAATGTCGAAGAACTGTGGGAGCGATTTTATCCGCAGCGCCCCGCTACGCGTAGGGACGAGAAACTTCGT
GTCTGCCTAGGGTGCCATTTTACCGGCTATCCAGATCAGCGTGGTCGCTGCCCGCGTTGCCATATCCCGC
TACGCCTGCGTCGCCGTCATAGTCTGCAAAAATGCTGGGCGGCGCTGTTAGCGTCAATCGTTTTATTGTT
ACCTGCCAACCTGTTGCCTATTTCTATCATTTATCTGAACGGAGGACGGCAGGAAGATACAATTCTTTCC
GGAATTATGTCGCTGGCAAGTAGCAACATTGCGGTTGCAGGAATCGTGTTTATCGCCAGTATTCTGGTCC
CGTTTACTAAAGTGATCGTCATGTTCACTTTACTGTTGAGCATTCATTTTAAATGCCAGCAAGGTTTACG
CACACGCATTCTGTTACTGCGGATGGTGACCTGGATTGGTCGCTGGTCGATGCTCGACCTGTTTGTCATA
TCTTTAACCATGTCGCTGATTAATCGCGATCAGATCCTCGCTTTTACTATGGGACCGGCTGCGTTTTATT
TCGGCGCAGCGGTAATTTTGACTATTCTTGCTGTGGAATGGCTGGACAGCCGCTTACTTTGGGATGCACA
TGAGTCAGGAAACGCCCGCTTCGACGACTGAAGCGCAGATTAAAAATAAACGCCGTATCTCACCTTTCTG
GCTGCTGCCGTTCATCGCGCTAATGATTGCCAGTTGGCTGATTTGGGACAGTTATCAGGACCGGGGTAAT
ACCGTCACCATCGACTTTATGTCGGCGGATGGTATTGTTCCAGGCCGTACGCCTGTTCGTTATCAGGGCG
TTGAAGTCGGAACAGTGCAGGACATCAGCCTCAGCGACGATCTTCGTAAGATTGAAGTCAAGGTCAGCAT
CAAGTCCGATATGAAAGATGCGCTGCGCGAAGAGACTCAGTTCTGGCTGGTGACGCCAAAAGCATCGTTG
GCAGGTGTCTCCGGGCTGGACGCCCTCGTCGGTGGGAACTATATCGGCATGATGCCGGGTAAAGGTAAAG
AGCAGGATCACTTTGTCGCACTCGATACCCAACCGAAATATCGGCTGGACAATGGCGATCTGATGATCCA
CCTGCAAGCCCCCGATCTCGGTTCGCTGAACAGCGGTTCATTGGTCTATTTCCGCAAGATCCCGGTGGGA
AAAGTCTACGACTATGCCATCAATCCCAACAAGCAAGGCGTGGTGATTGATGTCCTGATCGAGCGGCGTT
TTACCGATCTGGTGAAAAAAGGTAGCCGTTTCTGGAACGTTTCCGGCGTTGATGCCAACGTCAGTATCAG
TGGCGCGAAGGTGAAACTGGAAAGCCTGGCGGCACTGGTTAACGGTGCGATTGCCTTCGATTCACCAGAA
GAGTCGAAACCTGCCGAGGCGGAAGATACCTTTGGTCTGTATGAAGATCTGGCCCACAGCCAGCGTGGCG
TAATAATAAAACTGGAACTGCCGAGTGGGGCCGGATTAACCGCCGACTCGACGCCGTTAATGTATCAGGG
GCTGGAAGTCGGACAGCTGACTAAACTGGATTTAAATCCTGGTGGTAAAGTCACAGGGGAAATGACCGTT
GATCCCAGCGTCGTTACCCTGCTTCGTGAAAATACCCGCATCGAATTACGCAACCCGAAATTATCCCTTA
GCGATGCTAATCTCAGCGCCCTGCTGACCGGCAAAACCTTCGAGCTGGTGCCCGGCGATGGCGAGCCACG
CAAAGAGTTCGTTGTTGTGCCAGGCGAAAAAGCACTGCTGCATGAACCTGATGTTCTGACGCTGACCCTG
ACCGCGCCGGAAAGTTACGGTATTGATGCGGGTCAGCCGCTCATTCTTCACGGCGTGCAGGTAGGCCAGG
TTATCGATCGTAAACTCACCAGCAAAGGCGTCACCTTTACCGTCGCCATCGAGCCTCAGCATCGCGAACT
GGTAAAAGGCGATAGCAAATTTGTCGTCAACAGCCGTGTCGATGTGAAGGTGGGGCTGGATGGCGTTGAG
TTTCTCGGTGCCAGCGCCTCAGAAAACATCAATGGCGGGATACGTATTCTGCCGGGCGATAAAGGTGAGA
TGAAAGCCAGCTATCCACTGTATGCCAATTTGGAAAAAGCGCTGGAGAACAGCCTTAGCGATTTACCCAC
CACAACCGTGAGTTTGAGTGCAGAGACGCTGCCGGATGTGCAGGCAGGATCGGTAGTGCTGTACCGTAAA
TTTGAAGTTGGTGAAGTGATTACCGTGCGTCCGCGAGCTAACGCGTTTGACATCGATCTGCATATTAAGC
CGGAGTATCGCAACCTTCTGACCAGCAATAGCGTGTTCTGGGCAGAAGGCGGGGCGAAAGTTCAGCTGAA
TGGTAGTGGTCTGACCGTACAGGCATCCCCGCTCTCCAGAGCTCTAAAGGGAGCCATTAGCTTCGACAAC
CTCAGCGGTGCCAGCGCCAGTCAGCGTAAAGGCGATAAGCGTATTCTGTATGCTTCCGAAACAGCGGCCC
GTGCGGTTGGCGGGCAGATTACGCTTCACGCTTTCGATGCCGGAAAACTGGCGGTCGGGATGCCAATTCG
CTATCTCGGTATTGACATCGGGCAAATCCAGACGCTGGATCTGATTACCGCACGCAATGAAGTACAGGCA
AAGGCGGTACTTTACCCGGAATATGTCCAGACCTTTGCTCGCGGTGGTACGCGCTTCTCAGTGGTCACAC
CGCAAATTTCGGCAGCTGGCGTTGAGCATCTTGATACTATCCTCCAGCCGTATATCAACGTCGAACCAGG
CCGGGGCAATCCTCGCCGCGACTTTGAATTACAAGAGGCCACCATTACTGATTCGCGGTACCTGGATGGC
TTAAGCATTATTGTTGAAGCGCCGGAAGCCGGTTCGTTAGGCATCGGTACGCCTGTGCTGTTCCGTGGTC
TGGAAGTCGGTACGGTTACAGGAATGACGCTGGGGACATTGTCAGATCGCGTGATGATTGCGATGCGCAT
CAGTAAACGCTATCAACACCTGGTGCGTAACAATTCCGTCTTCTGGTTGGCATCGGGTTACAGTCTGGAC
TTTGGTCTGACGGGCGGCGTAGTGAAAACCGGCACCTTTAACCAGTTTATCCGTGGCGGCATCGCCTTCG
CCACGCCTCCGGGTACGCCACTGGCACCGAAAGCCCAGGAAGGCAAACACTTCCTGTTGCAGGAAAGTGA
ACCGAAAGAGTGGCGTGAATGGGGAACTGCGCTTCCCAAATAATGCCCACCTCGAGCAGATCCGGCTGCT
AACAAAGCCCGAAAGGAAGCTGAGTTGGCTGCTGCCACCGCTGAGCAATAACTAGCATAACCCCTTGGGG
CCTCTAAACGGGTCTTGAGGGGTTTTTTGCTGAAAGGAGGAACTATATCCGGATAATTCTTGAAGACGAA
AGGGCCTCGTGATACGCCTATTTTTATAGGTTAATGTCATGATAATAATGGTTTCTTAGACGTCAGGTGG
CACTTTTCGGGGAAATGTGCGCGGAACCCCTATTTGTTTATTTTTCTAAATACATTCAAATATGTATCCG
CTCATGAGACAATAACCCTGATAAATGCTTCAATAATATTGAAAAAGGAAGAGTATGAGTATTCAACATT
TCCGTGTCGCCCTTATTCCCTTTTTTGCGGCATTTTGCCTTCCTGTTTTTGCTCACCCAGAAACGCTGGT
GAAAGTAAAAGATGCTGAAGATCAGTTGGGTGCACGAGTGGGTTACATCGAACTGGATCTCAACAGCGGT
AAGATCCTTGAGAGTTTTCGCCCCGAAGAACGTTTTCCAATGATGAGCACTTTTAAAGTTCTGCTATGTG
GCGCGGTATTATCCCGTGTTGACGCCGGGCAAGAGCAACTCGGTCGCCGCATACACTATTCTCAGAATGA
CTTGGTTGAGTACTCACCAGTCACAGAAAAGCATCTTACGGATGGCATGACAGTAAGAGAATTATGCAGT
GCTGCCATAACCATGAGTGATAACACTGCGGCCAACTTACTTCTGACAACGATCGGAGGACCGAAGGAGC
TAACCGCTTTTTTGCACAACATGGGGGATCATGTAACTCGCCTTGATCGTTGGGAACCGGAGCTGAATGA
AGCCATACCAAACGACGAGCGTGACACCACGATGCCTGCAGCAATGGCAACAACGTTGCGCAAACTATTA
ACTGGCGAACTACTTACTCTAGCTTCCCGGCAACAATTAATAGACTGGATGGAGGCGGATAAAGTTGCAG
GACCACTTCTGCGCTCGGCCCTTCCGGCTGGCTGGTTTATTGCTGATAAATCTGGAGCCGGTGAGCGTGG
GTCTCGCGGTATCATTGCAGCACTGGGGCCAGATGGTAAGCCCTCCCGTATCGTAGTTATCTACACGACG
GGGAGTCAGGCAACTATGGATGAACGAAATAGACAGATCGCTGAGATAGGTGCCTCACTGATTAAGCATT
GGTAACTGTCAGACCAAGTTTACTCATATATACTTTAGATTGATTTAAAACTTCATTTTTAATTTAAAAG
GATCTAGGTGAAGATCCTTTTTGATAATCTCATGACCAAAATCCCTTAACGTGAGTTTTCGTTCCACTGA
GCGTCAGACCCCGTAGAAAAGATCAAAGGATCTTCTTGAGATCCTTTTTTTCTGCGCGTAATCTGCTGCT
TGCAAACAAAAAAACCACCGCTACCAGCGGTGGTTTGTTTGCCGGATCAAGAGCTACCAACTCTTTTTCC
GAAGGTAACTGGCTTCAGCAGAGCGCAGATACCAAATACTGTCCTTCTAGTGTAGCCGTAGTTAGGCCAC
CACTTCAAGAACTCTGTAGCACCGCCTACATACCTCGCTCTGCTAATCCTGTTACCAGTGGCTGCTGCCA
GTGGCGATAAGTCGTGTCTTACCGGGTTGGACTCAAGACGATAGTTACCGGATAAGGCGCAGCGGTCGGG
CTGAACGGGGGGTTCGTGCACACAGCCCAGCTTGGAGCGAACGACCTACACCGAACTGAGATACCTACAG
CGTGAGCTATGAGAAAGCGCCACGCTTCCCGAAGGGAGAAAGGCGGACAGGTATCCGGTAAGCGGCAGGG
TCG
Features (pLannotate 1.2.2; 12 found; start..end, strand, type, name):
    317..456     -  misc_feature   bom: basis of mobility region from pBR322
    558..749     -  CDS            rop: Rop protein, which maintains plasmids at low copy number; rop
    766..1146    +  CDS            YPB1_ECOLX: Protein predicted: Swiss-Prot protein existence level 4. From Escherichia coli.
   1258..1276    +  promoter       T7 promoter: promoter for bacteriophage T7 RNA polymerase
   1308..1330    +  RBS            RBS: efficient ribosome binding site from bacteriophage T7 gene 10 (Olins and Rangwala, 1989)
   1338..2618    +  CDS            yebS: YEBS_ECOLI - Experimental evidence at protein level: Swiss-Prot protein existence level 1. Component of a transport pathway that contributes to membrane integrity. From Escherichia coli (strain K12).
   2590..5220    +  CDS            yebT: YEBT_ECOLI - Experimental evidence at protein level: Swiss-Prot protein existence level 1. Component of a transport pathway that contributes to membrane integrity (PubMed:27795327). May directly span the intermembrane space, facilitating the transport of substrates across the periplasm (Probable). From Escherichia coli (strain K12).
   5245..5294    +  CDS            SET1 (fragment): solubility-enhancement tag derived from T7 phage gene 10B
   5302..5349    +  terminator     T7 terminator: transcription terminator for bacteriophage T7 RNA polymerase
   5480..5584    +  promoter       AmpR promoter: bla
   5585..6445    +  CDS            AmpR: β-lactamase; bla; confers resistance to ampicillin, carbenicillin, and related antibiotics
   6616..131     +  rep_origin     ori (across the origin): high-copy-number ColE1/pMB1/pBR322/pUC origin of replication
