[The description below was written by a language model from this plasmid's Addgene catalogue record and pLannotate feature annotations shown in this document.]
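Description:
pBEL1864 is a bacterial expression plasmid built on the Novagen pET17b backbone that carries the E. coli letAB operon (formerly yebST) with a W476N substitution in LetB. It was made for genetic complementation experiments. The sequenced record is 7,073 nt. The plasmid replicates through a ColE1/pMB1-type origin and is selected with ampicillin via the β-lactamase gene under its own promoter. The annotation also detects the pBR322-derived bom mobilisation region and a rop coding sequence. Rop is usually associated with lower copy number, although the catalogue entry lists the plasmid as high copy.

The payload sits in a standard T7 expression cassette. A T7 promoter and the phage gene 10 ribosome binding site precede the letA (yebS) open reading frame, which is followed by letB (yebT). The two annotated coding regions overlap by a short stretch, which suggests the native operon arrangement was kept rather than the genes being cloned as separate units. A T7 terminator closes the cassette. The short fragment annotated just before it as a gene 10B-derived solubility tag lies downstream of the letB coding region. It is probably residual vector sequence, and the record lists no tags on either protein.

LetA and LetB are described as components of a transport pathway that contributes to membrane integrity, and LetB may span the periplasm to move substrates between the membranes. The associated study concerns the role of Ring6 in this MCE protein. The plasmid is therefore one of presumably several point-mutant constructs used to test whether a given LetB variant can restore function in cells lacking the native genes.
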