Addgene plasmid #170413: pBEL1864
Purpose: Genetic complementation plasmid of LetAB with LetB mutant W476N
Depositing lab: Gira Bhabha & Damian Ekiert. Depositing organization: NYU Grossman School of Medicine. Publication: Role of Ring6 in the Function of the E. coli MCE Protein LetB. Vieni C, Coudray N, Isom GL, Bhabha G, Ekiert DC. J Mol Biol. 2022 Jan 22;434(7):167463. doi: 10.1016/j.jmb.2022.167463. PubMed 35077766.
Backbone
  Vector backbone: pET17b
  Backbone manufacturer: Novagen
  Backbone size w/o insert (bp): 3174
  Vector type: Bacterial Expression
Growth in bacteria
  Bacterial resistance: Ampicillin, 100 μg/mL
  Growth temperature: 37°C
  Growth strain: DH5alpha
  Copy number: High Copy
Gene/Insert
  Gene/Insert name: LetAB (alt name: yebST)
  Species: E. coli
  Mutation: LetA-LetB(W476N)
  Entrez Gene: letB (a.k.a. b1834, ECK1833, yebT); letA (a.k.a. b1833, ECK1832, yebS)
Terms and licenses: Academic/Nonprofit Terms; Industry Terms: Not Available to Industry
How to cite: pBEL1864 was a gift from Gira Bhabha & Damian Ekiert (Addgene plasmid # 170413 ; http://n2t.net/addgene:170413 ; RRID:Addgene_170413)
